>Addgene plasmid #168803 | PB_iNEUROD1_P2A_GFP_Puro | addgene full sequence | sequence record 332392 | Addgene NGS Result
CTTGCTATTCTAAGACGCAGAAGCTGTCCAAAATCGAGACTCTGCGCTTGGCCAAGAACTACATCTGGGC
TCTGTCGGAGATCCTGCGCTCAGGCAAAAGCCCAGACCTGGTCTCCTTCGTTCAGACGCTTTGCAAGGGC
TTATCCCAACCCACCACCAACCTGGTTGCGGGCTGCCTGCAACTCAATCCTCGGACTTTTCTGCCTGAGC
AGAACCAGGACATGCCCCCCCACCTGCCGACGGCCAGCGCTTCCTTCCCTGTACACCCCTACTCCTACCA
GTCGCCTGGGCTGCCCAGTCCGCCTTACGGTACCATGGACAGCTCCCATGTCTTCCACGTTAAGCCTCCG
CCGCACGCCTACAGCGCAGCGCTGGAGCCCTTCTTTGAAAGCCCTCTGACTGATTGCACCAGCCCTTCCT
TTGATGGACCCCTCAGCCCGCCGCTCAGCATCAATGGCAACTTCTCTTTCAAACACGAACCGTCCGCCGA
GTTTGAGAAAAATTATGCCTTTACCATGCACTATCCTGCAGCGACACTGGCAGGGGCCCAAAGCCACGGA
TCAATCTTCTCAGGCACCGCTGCCCCTCGCTGCGAGATCCCCATAGACAATATTATGTCCTTCGATAGCC
ATTCACATCATGAGCGAGTCATGAGTGCCCAGCTCAATGCCATATTTCATGATGGATCCGGCGCAACAAA
CTTCTCTCTGCTGAAACAAGCCGGAGATGTCGAAGAGAATCCTGGACCGATGGTGAGCAAGGGCGAGGAG
CTGTTCACCGGGGTGGTGCCCATCCTGGTCGAGCTGGACGGCGACGTAAACGGCCACAAGTTCAGCGTGT
CCGGCGAGGGCGAGGGCGATGCCACCTACGGCAAGCTGACCCTGAAGTTCATCTGCACCACCGGCAAGCT
GCCCGTGCCCTGGCCCACCCTCGTGACCACCCTGACCTACGGCGTGCAGTGCTTCAGCCGCTACCCCGAC
CACATGAAGCAGCACGACTTCTTCAAGTCCGCCATGCCCGAAGGCTACGTCCAGGAGCGCACCATCTTCT
TCAAGGACGACGGCAACTACAAGACCCGCGCCGAGGTGAAGTTCGAGGGCGACACCCTGGTGAACCGCAT
CGAGCTGAAGGGCATCGACTTCAAGGAGGACGGCAACATCCTGGGGCACAAGCTGGAGTACAACTACAAC
AGCCACAACGTCTATATCATGGCCGACAAGCAGAAGAACGGCATCAAGGTGAACTTCAAGATCCGCCACA
ACATCGAGGACGGCAGCGTGCAGCTCGCCGACCACTACCAGCAGAACACCCCCATCGGCGACGGCCCCGT
GCTGCTGCCCGACAACCACTACCTGAGCACCCAGTCCGCCCTGAGCAAAGACCCCAACGAGAAGCGCGAT
CACATGGTCCTGCTGGAGTTCGTGACCGCCGCCGGGATCACTCTCGGCATGGACGAGCTGTACAAGTAAA
CCGGTTAGTAATGAGTTTAAACGGGGGAGGCTAACTGAAACACGGAAGGAGACAATACCGGAAGGAACCC
GCGCTATGACGGCAATAAAAAGACAGAATAAAACGCACGGGTGTTGGGTCGTTTGTTCATAAACGCGGGG
TTCGGTCCCAGGGCTGGCACTCTGTCGATACCCCACCGAGACCCCATTGGGGCCAATACGCCCGCGTTTC
TTCCTTTTCCCCACCCCACCCCCCAAGTTCGGGTGAAGGCCCAGGGCTCGCAGCCAACGTCGGGGCGGCA
GGCCCTGCCATAGCAGATCTGCGAAATCGGATCCAGCTGAATCTAAGTGGATCTGCGATCGCTCCGGTGC
CCGTCAGTGGGCAGAGCGCACATCGCCCACAGTCCCCGAGAAGTTGGGGGGAGGGGTCGGCAATTGAACG
GGTGCCTAGAGAAGGTGGCGCGGGGTAAACTGGGAAAGTGATGTCGTGTACTGGCTCCGCCTTTTTCCCG
AGGGTGGGGGAGAACCGTATATAAGTGCAGTAGTCGCCGTGAACGTTCTTTTTCGCAACGGGTTTGCCGC
CAGAACACAGCTGAAGCTTCGAGGGGCTCGCATCTCTCCTTCACGCGCCCGCCGCCCTACCTGAGGCCGC
CATCCACGCCGGTTGAGTCGCGTTCTGCCGCCTCCCGCCTGTGGTGCCTCCTGAACTGCGTCCGCCGTCT
AGGTAAGTTTAAAGCTCAGGTCGAGACCGGGCCTTTGTCCGGCGCTCCCTTGGAGCCTACCTAGACTCAG
CCGGCTCTCCACGCTTTGCCTGACCCTGCTTGCTCAACTCTACGTCTTTGTTTCGTTTTCTGTTCTGCGC
CGTTACAGATCTAAGCTGTGACCGGCGCCTACTCTAGAGCCGCCATGTCTAGACTGGACAAGAGCAAAGT
CATAAACTCTGCTCTGGAATTACTCAATGGAGTCGGTATCGAAGGCCTGACGACAAGGAAACTCGCTCAA
AAGCTGGGAGTTGAGCAGCCTACCCTGTACTGGCACGTGAAGAACAAGCGGGCCCTGCTCGATGCCCTGC
CAATCGAGATGCTGGACAGGCATCATACCCACTCCTGCCCCCTGGAAGGCGAGTCATGGCAAGACTTTCT
GCGGAACAACGCCAAGTCATACCGCTGTGCTCTCCTCTCACATCGCGACGGGGCTAAAGTGCATCTCGGC
ACCCGCCCAACAGAGAAACAGTACGAAACCCTGGAAAATCAGCTCGCGTTCCTGTGTCAGCAAGGCTTCT
CCCTGGAGAACGCACTGTACGCTCTGTCCGCCGTGGGCCACTTTACACTGGGCTGCGTATTGGAGGAACA
GGAGCATCAAGTAGCAAAAGAGGAAAGAGAGACACCTACCACCGATTCTATGCCCCCACTTCTGAAACAA
GCAATTGAGCTGTTCGACCGGCAGGGAGCCGAACCTGCCTTCCTTTTCGGCCTGGAACTAATCATATGTG
GCCTGGAGAAACAGCTAAAGTGCGAAAGCGGCGGGCCGACCGACGCCCTTGACGATTTTGACTTAGACAT
GCTCCCAGCCGATGCCCTTGACGACTTTGACCTTGATATGCTGCCTGCTGACGCTCTTGACGATTTTGAC
CTTGACATGCTCCCCGGGGAGGGCCGAGGAAGTCTTCTAACATGCGGTGACGTGGAGGAGAATCCCGGCC
CTATGACCGAGTACAAGCCCACGGTGCGCCTCGCCACCCGCGACGACGTCCCCAGGGCCGTACGCACCCT
CGCCGCCGCGTTCGCCGACTACCCCGCCACGCGCCACACCGTCGATCCGGACCGCCACATCGAGCGGGTC
ACCGAGCTGCAAGAACTCTTCCTCACGCGCGTCGGGCTCGACATCGGCAAGGTGTGGGTCGCGGACGACG
GCGCCGCGGTGGCGGTCTGGACCACGCCGGAGAGCGTCGAAGCGGGGGCGGTGTTCGCCGAGATCGGCCC
GCGCATGGCCGAGTTGAGCGGTTCCCGGCTGGCCGCGCAGCAACAGATGGAAGGCCTCCTGGCGCCGCAC
CGGCCCAAGGAGCCCGCGTGGTTCCTGGCCACCGTCGGCGTCTCGCCCGACCACCAGGGCAAGGGTCTGG
GCAGCGCCGTCGTGCTCCCCGGAGTGGAGGCGGCCGAGCGCGCCGGGGTGCCCGCCTTCCTGGAGACCTC
CGCGCCCCGCAACCTCCCCTTCTACGAGCGGCTCGGCTTCACCGTCACCGCCGACGTCGAGGTGCCCGAA
GGACCGCGCACCTGGTGCATGACCCGCAAGCCCGGTGCCTGAAATCAACCTCTGGATTACAAAATTTGTG
GGTAAACTTGTTTATTGCAGCTTATAATGGTTACAAATAAAGCAATAGCATCACAAATTTCACAAATAAA
GCATTTTTTTCACTGCATTCTAGTTGTGGTTTGTCCAAACTCATCAATGTATCTTATCATGTCTGGAATT
GACTCAAATGATGTCAATTAGTCTATCAGAAGCTCATCTGGTCTCCCTTCCGGGGGACAAGACATCCCTG
TTTAATATTTAAACAGCAGTGTTCCCAAACTGGGTTCTTATATCCCTTGCTCTGGTCAACCAGGTTGCAG
GGTTTCCTGTCCTCACAGGAACGAAGTCCCTAAAGAAACAGTGGCAGCCAGGTTTAGCCCCGGAATTGAC
TGGATTCCTTTTTTAGGGCCCATTGGTATGGCTTTTTCCCCGTATCCCCCCAGGTGTCTGCAGGCTCAAA
GAGCAGCGAGAAGCGTTCAGAGGAAAGCGATCCCGTGCCACCTTCCCCGTGCCCGGGCTGTCCCCGCACG
CTGCCGGCTCGGGGATGCGGGGGGAGCGCCGGACCGGAGCGGAGCCCCGGGCGGCTCGCTGCTGCCCCCT
AGCGGGGGAGGGACGTAATTACATCCCTGGGGGCTTTGGGGGGGGGCTGTCCCTGATATCTATAACAAGA
AAATATATATATAATAAGTTATCACGTAAGTAGAACATGAAATAACAATATAATTATCGTATGAGTTAAA
TCTTAAAAGTCACGTAAAAGATAATCATGCGTCATTTTGACTCACGCGGTCGTTATAGTTCAAAATCAGT
GACACTTACCGCATTGACAAGCACGCCTCACGGGAGCTCCAAGCGGCGACTGAGATGTCCTAAATGCACA
GCGACGGATTCGCGCTATTTAGAAAGAGAGAGCAATATTTCAAGAATGCATGCGTCAATTTTACGCAGAC
TATCTTTCTAGGGTTAATCTAGCTGCATCAGGATCATATCGTCGGGTCTTTTTTCCGGCTCAGTCATCGC
CCAAGCTGGCGCTATCTGGGCATCGGGGAGGAAGAAGCCCGTGCCTTTTCCCGCGAGGTTGAAGCGGCAT
GGAAAGAGTTTGCCGAGGATGACTGCTGCTGCATTGACGTTGAGCGAAAACGCACGTTTACCATGATGAT
TCGGGAAGGTGTGGCCATGCACGCCTTTAACGGTGAACTGTTCGTTCAGGCCACCTGGGATACCAGTTCG
TCGCGGCTTTTCCGGACACAGTTCCGGATGGTCAGCCCGAAGCGCATCAGCAACCCGAACAATACCGGCG
ACAGCCGGAACTGCCGTGCCGGTGTGCAGATTAATGACAGCGGTGCGGCGCTGGGATATTACGTCAGCGA
GGACGGGTATCCTGGCTGGATGCCGCAGAAATGGACATGGATACCCCGTGAGTTACCCGGCGGGCGCGCT
TGGCGTAATCATGGTCATAGCTGTTTCCTGTGTGAAATTGTTATCCGCTCACAATTCCACACAACATACG
AGCCGGAAGCATAAAGTGTAAAGCCTGGGGTGCCTAATGAGTGAGCTAACTCACATTAATTGCGTTGCGC
TCACTGCCCGCTTTCCAGTCGGGAAACCTGTCGTGCCAGCTGCATTAATGAATCGGCCAACGCGCGGGGA
GAGGCGGTTTGCGTATTGGGCGCTCTTCCGCTTCCTCGCTCACTGACTCGCTGCGCTCGGTCGTTCGGCT
GCGGCGAGCGGTATCAGCTCACTCAAAGGCGGTAATACGGTTATCCACAGAATCAGGGGATAACGCAGGA
AAGAACATGTGAGCAAAAGGCCAGCAAAAGGCCAGGAACCGTAAAAAGGCCGCGTTGCTGGCGTTTTTCC
ATAGGCTCCGCCCCCCTGACGAGCATCACAAAAATCGACGCTCAAGTCAGAGGTGGCGAAACCCGACAGG
ACTATAAAGATACCAGGCGTTTCCCCCTGGAAGCTCCCTCGTGCGCTCTCCTGTTCCGACCCTGCCGCTT
ACCGGATACCTGTCCGCCTTTCTCCCTTCGGGAAGCGTGGCGCTTTCTCATAGCTCACGCTGTAGGTATC
TCAGTTCGGTGTAGGTCGTTCGCTCCAAGCTGGGCTGTGTGCACGAACCCCCCGTTCAGCCCGACCGCTG
CGCCTTATCCGGTAACTATCGTCTTGAGTCCAACCCGGTAAGACACGACTTATCGCCACTGGCAGCAGCC
ACTGGTAACAGGATTAGCAGAGCGAGGTATGTAGGCGGTGCTACAGAGTTCTTGAAGTGGTGGCCTAACT
ACGGCTACACTAGAAGAACAGTATTTGGTATCTGCGCTCTGCTGAAGCCAGTTACCTTCGGAAAAAGAGT
TGGTAGCTCTTGATCCGGCAAACAAACCACCGCTGGTAGCGGTGGTTTTTTTGTTTGCAAGCAGCAGATT
ACGCGCAGAAAAAAAGGATCTCAAGAAGATCCTTTGATCTTTTCTACGGGGTCTGACGCTCAGTGGAACG
AAAACTCACGTTAAGGGATTTTGGTCATGAGATTATCAAAAAGGATCTTCACCTAGATCCTTTTAAATTA
AAAATGAAGTTTTAAATCAATCTAAAGTATATATGAGTAAACTTGGTCTGACAGTTACCAATGCTTAATC
AGTGAGGCACCTATCTCAGCGATCTGTCTATTTCGTTCATCCATAGTTGCCTGACTCCCCGTCGTGTAGA
TAACTACGATACGGGAGGGCTTACCATCTGGCCCCAGTGCTGCAATGATACCGCGAGACCCACGCTCACC
GGCTCCAGATTTATCAGCAATAAACCAGCCAGCCGGAAGGGCCGAGCGCAGAAGTGGTCCTGCAACTTTA
TCCGCCTCCATCCAGTCTATTAATTGTTGCCGGGAAGCTAGAGTAAGTAGTTCGCCAGTTAATAGTTTGC
GCAACGTTGTTGCCATTGCTACAGGCATCGTGGTGTCACGCTCGTCGTTTGGTATGGCTTCATTCAGCTC
CGGTTCCCAACGATCAAGGCGAGTTACATGATCCCCCATGTTGTGCAAAAAAGCGGTTAGCTCCTTCGGT
CCTCCGATCGTTGTCAGAAGTAAGTTGGCCGCAGTGTTATCACTCATGGTTATGGCAGCACTGCATAATT
CTCTTACTGTCATGCCATCCGTAAGATGCTTTTCTGTGACTGGTGAGTACTCAACCAAGTCATTCTGAGA
ATAGTGTATGCGGCGACCGAGTTGCTCTTGCCCGGCGTCAATACGGGATAATACCGCGCCACATAGCAGA
ACTTTAAAAGTGCTCATCATTGGAAAACGTTCTTCGGGGCGAAAACTCTCAAGGATCTTACCGCTGTTGA
GATCCAGTTCGATGTAACCCACTCGTGCACCCAACTGATCTTCAGCATCTTTTACTTTCACCAGCGTTTC
TGGGTGAGCAAAAACAGGAAGGCAAAATGCCGCAAAAAAGGGAATAAGGGCGACACGGAAATGTTGAATA
CTCATACTCTTCCTTTTTCAATATTATTGAAGCATTTATCAGGGTTATTGTCTCATGAGCGGATACATAT
TTGAATGTATTTAGAAAAATAAACAAATAGGGGTTCCGCGCACATTTCCCCGAAAAGTGCCACCTAAATT
GTAAGCGTTAATATTTTGTTAAAATTCGCGTTAAATTTTTGTTAAATCAGCTCATTTTTTAACCAATAGG
CCGAAATCGGCAAAATCCCTTATAAATCAAAAGAATAGACCGAGATAGGGT
[37 nt withheld, positions 7472-7508]
AAAGAACGTGGACTCCAACGTCAAAGG
[49 nt withheld, positions 7536-7584]
T
[91 nt withheld, positions 7586-7676]
G
[124 nt withheld, positions 7678-7801]
CCCATTCGCCATTCAGGCTGCGCAACTGTTGGGAAGGGCGATCGGTGCGGGCCTCTTCGCTATTACGCCA
GCTGGCGAAAGGGGGATGTGCTGCAAGGCGATTAAGTTGGGTAACGCCAGGGTTTTCCCAGTCACGACGT
TGTAAAACGACGGCCAGTGAGCGCGCCTCGTTCATTCACGTTTTTGAACCCGTGGAGGACGGGCAGACTC
GCGGTGCAAATGTGTTTTACAGCGTGATGGAGCAGATGAAGATGCTCGACACGCTGCAGAACACGCAGCT
AGATTAACCCTAGAAAGATAATCATATTGTGACGTACGTTAAAGATAATCATGTGTAAAATTGACGCATG
TGTTTTATCGGTCTGTATATCGAGGTTTATTTATTAATTTGAATAGATATTAAGTTTTATTATATTTACA
CTTACATACTAATAATAAATTCAACAAACAATTTATTTATGTTTATTTATTTATTAAAAAAAACAAAAAC
TCAAAATTTCTTCTATAAAGTAACAAAACTTTTATGAGGGACAGCCCCCCCCCAAAGCCCCCAGGGATGT
AATTACGTCCCTCCCCCGCTAGGGGGCAGCAGCGAGCCGCCCGGGGCTCCGCTCCGGTCCGGCGCTCCCC
CCGCATCCCCGAGCCGGCAGCGTGCGGGGACAGCCCGGGCACGGGGAAGGTGGCACGGGATCGCTTTCCT
CTGAACGCTTCTCGCTGCTCTTTGAGCCTGCAGACACCTGGGGGGATACGGGGAAAAGGCCTCCACGGCC
ACTAGTCTTTCGTCTTCAAGAATTCCTCGAGTTTACTCCCTATCAGTGATAGAGAACGTATGAAGAGTTT
ACTCCCTATCAGTGATAGAGAACGTATGCAGACTTTACTCCCTATCAGTGATAGAGAACGTATAAGGAGT
TTACTCCCTATCAGTGATAGAGAACGTATGACCAGTTTACTCCCTATCAGTGATAGAGAACGTATCTACA
GTTTACTCCCTATCAGTGATAGAGAACGTATATCCAGTTTACTCCCTATCAGTGATAGAGAACGTATAAG
CTTTAGGCGTGTACGGTGGGCGCCTATAAAAGCAGAGCTCGTTTAGTGAACCGTCAGATCGCCTGGAGCA
ATTCCACAACACTTTTGTCTTATACCAACTTTCCGTACCACTTCCTACCCTCGTAAAGGTCTAGAGCTAG
CCACCATGACCAAATCGTACAGCGAGAGTGGGCTGATGGGCGAGCCTCAGCCCCAAGGTCCTCCAAGCTG
GACAGACGAGTGTCTCAGTTCTCAGGACGAGGAGCACGAGGCAGACAAGAAGGAGGACGACCTCGAAGCC
ATGAACGCAGAGGAGGACTCACTGAGGAACGGGGGAGAGGAGGAGGACGAAGATGAGGACCTGGAAGAGG
AGGAAGAAGAGGAAGAGGAGGATGACGATCAAAAGCCCAAGAGACGCGGCCCCAAAAAGAAGAAGATGAC
TAAGGCTCGCCTGGAGCGTTTTAAATTGAGACGCATGAAGGCTAACGCCCGGGAGCGGAACCGCATGCAC
GGACTGAACGCGGCGCTAGACAACCTGCGCAAGGTGGTGC
Features (pLannotate 1.2.2; 24 found; start..end, strand, type, name):
    750..1469    +  CDS            EGFP: the original enhanced GFP (Yang et al., 1996) mammalian codon-optimized
   1550..1598    +  polyA_signal   HSV TK poly(A) signal: herpes simplex virus thymidine kinase polyadenylation signal (Cole and Stacy, 1985)
   1689..1705    -  polyA_signal   bGH poly(A) signal (fragment): bovine growth hormone polyadenylation signal
   1829..2040    +  promoter       EF-1α core promoter: core promoter for human elongation factor EF-1α
   2053..2321    +  LTR            5' LTR (truncated): truncated 5' long terminal repeat (LTR) from human T-cell leukemia virus (HTLV) type 1
   2355..3052    +  CDS            rtTA3 (fragment): reverse tetracycline transactivator 3 activates expression from Tet-responsive promoters in the presence of doxycycline
   2982..3092    +  CDS            VP48: 3 tandem repeats of the minimal activation domain of herpes simplex virus VP16 (Cheng et al., 2013)
   3153..3752    +  CDS            PuroR: puromycin N-acetyltransferase; pac from Streptomyces alboniger; confers resistance to puromycin
   3753..3780    +  misc_feature   WPRE (fragment): woodchuck hepatitis virus posttranscriptional regulatory element
   3785..3906    +  polyA_signal   SV40 poly(A) signal: SV40 polyadenylation signal
   3924..4016    +  ncRNA          G-CSF SLDE: Accession: RF00183 - G-CSF factor stem-loop destabilising element (SLDE)
   4713..5180    +  CDS            B (fragment): PORTL_LAMBD - Experimental evidence at protein level: Swiss-Prot protein existence level 1. Forms the portal vertex of the capsid (PubMed:6228056, PubMed:6232391). This portal plays critical roles in head assembly, genome packaging, neck/tail attachment, and genome ejection (Probable). The portal protein multimerizes as a single ring-shaped homododecamer arranged around a central channel (PubMed:6232391). Binds to the terminase subunits to form the packaging machine (PubMed:7799432). From Escherichia phage lambda (Bacteriophage lambda).
   5218..5234    -  protein_bind   lac operator: The lac repressor binds to the lac operator to inhibit transcription in E. coli. This inhibition can be relieved by adding lactose or isopropyl-β-D-thiogalactopyranoside (IPTG). lac repressor encoded by lacI
   5242..5272    -  promoter       lac promoter: promoter for the E. coli lac operon
   5287..5308    -  protein_bind   CAP binding site: CAP binding activates transcription in the presence of cAMP. E. coli catabolite activator protein
   5321..5413    -  CDS            lacI (fragment): lac repressor; lacI; The lac repressor binds to the lac operator to inhibit transcription in E. coli. This inhibition can be relieved by adding lactose or isopropyl-β-D-thiogalactopyranoside (IPTG).
   5596..6184    -  rep_origin     ori: high-copy-number ColE1/pMB1/pBR322/pUC origin of replication
   6355..7215    -  CDS            AmpR: β-lactamase; bla; confers resistance to ampicillin, carbenicillin, and related antibiotics
   7216..7320    -  promoter       AmpR promoter: bla
   7373..7801    -  rep_origin     f1 ori (sequence partly withheld): f1 bacteriophage origin of replication; arrow indicates direction of (+) strand synthesis
   7806..7961    -  CDS            lacZα (fragment): LacZα fragment of β-galactosidase; lacZ fragment
   7963..8082    +  CDS            B (fragment): PORTL_LAMBD - Experimental evidence at protein level: Swiss-Prot protein existence level 1. Forms the portal vertex of the capsid (PubMed:6228056, PubMed:6232391). This portal plays critical roles in head assembly, genome packaging, neck/tail attachment, and genome ejection (Probable). The portal protein multimerizes as a single ring-shaped homododecamer arranged around a central channel (PubMed:6232391). Binds to the terminase subunits to form the packaging machine (PubMed:7799432). From Escherichia phage lambda (Bacteriophage lambda).
   8600..8978    +  promoter       TRE3G promoter: 3rd-generation Tet-responsive promoter that can be activated by binding of Tet-On® 3G
   8997..683     +  CDS            NEUROD1 (across the origin): NDF1_HUMAN - Also known as BHLHA3, NEUROD. Experimental evidence at protein level: Swiss-Prot protein existence level 1. Acts as a transcriptional activator: mediates transcriptional activation by binding to E box-containing promoter consensus core sequences 5'-CANNTG-3'. Associates with the p300/CBP transcription coactivator complex to stimulate transcription of the secretin gene as well as the gene encoding the cyclin-dependent kinase inhibitor CDKN1A. Contributes to the regulation of several cell differentiation pathways, like those that promote the formation of early retinal ganglion cells
