[The description below was written by a language model from this plasmid's Addgene catalogue record and pLannotate feature annotations shown in this document.]
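Description:
PB_iNEUROD1_P2A_GFP_Puro is a PiggyBac transposon plasmid built on the PB-TRE backbone for stable, doxycycline-inducible expression of human NEUROD1 together with GFP in mammalian cells. It is propagated in E. coli through a high-copy ColE1/pUC-type origin with ampicillin resistance (AmpR), and it also carries an f1 origin and remnants of a lac/lacZα cloning region. The catalogue lists a total vector size smaller than the backbone, which is clearly an entry error. The sequenced record is 9,381 nt, which fits the stated backbone plus the roughly 1.8 kb insert. The PiggyBac terminal repeats are not annotated in the generated feature table. Two short hits to phage lambda portal protein flank the payload, but the record does not explain them.

The inducible unit consists of a TRE3G Tet-responsive promoter driving the NEUROD1 coding sequence, a bHLH transcriptional activator that binds E-box motifs. NEUROD1 is followed by EGFP, and according to the insert name the two are joined by a P2A self-cleaving peptide, so both proteins come from a single transcript and fluorescence reports induction. An HSV TK polyadenylation signal follows this unit. Downstream, a constitutive cassette uses the EF-1α core promoter with an HTLV-1 LTR fragment to express an rtTA3-type reverse tetracycline transactivator followed by puromycin N-acetyltransferase, ending in an SV40 poly(A) signal. How the two coding regions are linked is not annotated. This all-in-one design means that co-delivery with a PiggyBac transposase should integrate both the activator and the responsive gene. Integrants can be selected with puromycin, and doxycycline then switches on NEUROD1. The associated publication concerns introducing parenchymal cell types into blood vessel organoids, consistent with using NEUROD1 overexpression to direct neuronal differentiation of stem cells.
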