Addgene plasmid #168803: PB_iNEUROD1_P2A_GFP_Puro
Purpose: PiggyBac transposon construct with doxycycline inducible NEUROD1 + GFP expression
Depositing lab: Prashant Mali. Depositing organization: University of California, San Diego (UCSD). Publication: Programmatic introduction of parenchymal cell types into blood vessel organoids. Dailamy A, Parekh U, Katrekar D, Kumar A, McDonald D, Moreno A, Bagheri P, Ng TN, Mali P. Stem Cell Reports. 2021 Sep 8. pii: S2213-6711(21)00432-X. doi: 10.1016/j.stemcr.2021.08.014. PubMed 34559998.
Backbone
  Vector backbone: PB-TRE
  Backbone size w/o insert (bp): 7527
  Total vector size (bp): 1854
  Vector type: Mammalian Expression, Synthetic Biology ; PiggyBac
  Selectable markers: Puromycin
Growth in bacteria
  Bacterial resistance: Ampicillin, 100 μg/mL
  Growth temperature: 37°C
  Growth strain: NEB Stable
  Copy number: Unknown
Gene/Insert
  Gene/Insert name: NEUROD1 (alt name: NEUROD1-P2A-GFP)
  Species: H. sapiens (human), Synthetic
  Insert size (bp): 1847
  Entrez Gene: NEUROD1 (a.k.a. BETA2, BHF-1, MODY6, NEUROD, T2D, bHLHa3)
  Promoter: TRE
  Cloning method: Gibson Cloning
  Sequencing primers: 5′ cagatcgcctggagcaattc; 3′ ttgtctccttccgtgtttca
Terms and licenses: Academic/Nonprofit Terms; Industry Terms: Not Available to Industry
How to cite: PB_iNEUROD1_P2A_GFP_Puro was a gift from Prashant Mali (Addgene plasmid # 168803 ; http://n2t.net/addgene:168803 ; RRID:Addgene_168803)
